>Addgene plasmid #54378 | LII dy 2-6 | depositor full sequence | sequence record 84598 | Full Sequence
ATTCGCGTTAAATTTTTGTTAAATCAGCTCATTTTTTAACCAATAGGCCGAAATCGGCAAAATCCCTTAT
AAATCAAAAGAATAGACCGAGATAGGGTTGAGTGGCCGCTACAGGGCGCTCCCATTCGCCATTCAGGCTG
CGCAACTGTTGGGAAGGGCGTTTCGGTGCGGGCCTCTTCGCTATTACGCCAGCTGGCGAAAGGGGGATGT
GCTGCAAGGCGATTAAGTTGGGTAACGCCAGGGTTTTCCCAGTCACGACGTTGTAAAACGACGGCCAGTG
AGCGCGACGTAATACGACTCACTATAGGGCGAATTGGCGGAAGGCCGTCAAGGCCACGTGTCTTGTCCAG
GCGCGCCATGAGCTCTAAAGCTTCGCTCGAGCTGAAGACAAGGGCTAGATAATTAGGCTAAACTATCCTT
AAGGTCTGTTGTCTTCCCTCGAATTCCCAAGCTTATCTCGACCCGGGGTAGCGGCCGCTTGGATCCCAGA
ATTCTAGGTACCTCTTAATTAATGGAGCACAAGACTGGCCTCATGGGCCTTCCGCTCACTGCCCGCTTTC
CAGTCGGGAAACCTGTCGTGCCAGCTGCATTAACATGGTCATAGCTGTTTCCTTGCGTATTGGGCGCTCT
CCGCTTCCTCGCTCACTGACTCGCTGCGCTCGGTCGTTCGGGTAAAGCCTGGGGTGCCTAATGAGCAAAA
GGCCAGCAAAAGGCCAGGAACCGTAAAAAGGCCGCGTTGCTGGCGTTTTTCCATAGGCTCCGCCCCCCTG
ACGAGCATCACAAAAATCGACGCTCAAGTCAGAGGTGGCGAAACCCGACAGGACTATAAAGATACCAGGC
GTTTCCCCCTGGAAGCTCCCTCGTGCGCTCTCCTGTTCCGACCCTGCCGCTTACCGGATACCTGTCCGCC
TTTCTCCCTTCGGGAAGCGTGGCGCTTTCTCATAGCTCACGCTGTAGGTATCTCAGTTCGGTGTAGGTCG
TTCGCTCCAAGCTGGGCTGTGTGCACGAACCCCCCGTTCAGCCCGACCGCTGCGCCTTATCCGGTAACTA
TCGTCTTGAGTCCAACCCGGTAAGACACGACTTATCGCCACTGGCAGCAGCCACTGGTAACAGGATTAGC
AGAGCGAGGTATGTAGGCGGTGCTACAGAGTTCTTGAAGTGGTGGCCTAACTACGGCTACACTAGAAGAA
CAGTATTTGGTATCTGCGCTCTGCTGAAGCCAGTTACCTTCGGAAAAAGAGTTGGTAGCTCTTGATCCGG
CAAACAAACCACCGCTGGTAGCGGTGGTTTTTTTGTTTGCAAGCAGCAGATTACGCGCAGAAAAAAAGGA
TCTCAAGAAGATCCTTTGATCTTTTCTACGGGGTCTGACGCTCAGTGGAACGAAAACTCACGTTAAGGGA
TTTTGGTCATGAGATTATCAAAAAGGATCTTCACCTAGATCCTTTTAAATTAAAAATGAAGTTTTAAATC
AATCTAAAGTATATATGAGTAAACTTGGTCTGACAGTTACCAATGCTTAATCAGTGAGGCACCTATCTCA
GCGATCTGTCTATTTCGTTCATCCATAGTTGCCTGACTCCCCGTCGTGTAGATAACTACGATACGGGAGG
GCTTACCATCTGGCCCCAGTGCTGCAATGATACCGCGAGAACCACGCTCACCGGCTCCAGATTTATCAGC
AATAAACCAGCCAGCCGGAAGGGCCGAGCGCAGAAGTGGTCCTGCAACTTTATCCGCCTCCATCCAGTCT
ATTAATTGTTGCCGGGAAGCTAGAGTAAGTAGTTCGCCAGTTAATAGTTTGCGCAACGTTGTTGCCATTG
CTACAGGCATCGTGGTGTCACGCTCGTCGTTTGGTATGGCTTCATTCAGCTCCGGTTCCCAACGATCAAG
GCGAGTTACATGATCCCCCATGTTGTGCAAAAAAGCGGTTAGCTCCTTCGGTCCTCCGATCGTTGTCAGA
AGTAAGTTGGCCGCAGTGTTATCACTCATGGTTATGGCAGCACTGCATAATTCTCTTACTGTCATGCCAT
CCGTAAGATGCTTTTCTGTGACTGGTGAGTACTCAACCAAGTCATTCTGAGAATAGTGTATGCGGCGACC
GAGTTGCTCTTGCCCGGCGTCAATACGGGATAATACCGCGCCACATAGCAGAACTTTAAAAGTGCTCATC
ATTGGAAAACGTTCTTCGGGGCGAAAACTCTCAAGGATCTTACCGCTGTTGAGATCCAGTTCGATGTAAC
CCACTCGTGCACCCAACTGATCTTCAGCATCTTTTACTTTCACCAGCGTTTCTGGGTGAGCAAAAACAGG
AAGGCAAAATGCCGCAAAAAAGGGAATAAGGGCGACACGGAAATGTTGAATACTCATACTCTTCCTTTTT
CAATATTATTGAAGCATTTATCAGGGTTATTGTCTCATGAGCGGATACATATTTGAATGTATTTAGAAAA
ATAAACAAATAGGGGTTCCGCGCACATTTCCCCGAAAAGTGCCACCTAAATTGTAAGCGTTAATATTTTG
TTAAA
Features (pLannotate 1.2.2; 8 found; start..end, strand, type, name):
    125..281     -  CDS            lacZα (fragment): LacZα fragment of β-galactosidase; lacZ fragment
    290..308     +  promoter       T7 promoter: promoter for bacteriophage T7 RNA polymerase
    546..593     -  CDS            lacI (fragment): lac repressor; lacI; The lac repressor binds to the lac operator to inhibit transcription in E. coli. This inhibition can be relieved by adding lactose or isopropyl-β-D-thiogalactopyranoside (IPTG).
    630..670     -  rep_origin     RSF ori (fragment): Plasmids containing the RSF 1030 origin of replication can be propagated in E. coli cells that contain additional plasmids with compatible origins.
    748..1336    -  rep_origin     ori: high-copy-number ColE1/pMB1/pBR322/pUC origin of replication
   1507..2367    -  CDS            AmpR: β-lactamase; bla; confers resistance to ampicillin, carbenicillin, and related antibiotics
   2368..2472    -  promoter       AmpR promoter: bla
   2498..104     -  rep_origin     M13 ori (fragment) (across the origin): M13 bacteriophage origin of replication; arrow indicates direction of (+) strand synthesis
