[The description below was written by a language model from this plasmid's Addgene catalogue record and pLannotate feature annotations shown in this document.]
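Description:
LII dy 2-6 is a small (about 2.5 kb) high-copy E. coli cloning plasmid built on a commercial gene-synthesis ampicillin backbone (pAMP). It belongs to a modular plasmid assembly kit developed for multigene expression, gene silencing and silencing rescue in plants. It is maintained through a ColE1/pUC-type origin of replication and selected with ampicillin via a β-lactamase gene driven by its native bla promoter. The remaining annotated elements are backbone remnants rather than functional modules: partial matches to lacZα, lacI, an RSF origin and an M13 phage origin, along with a T7 promoter adjacent to the cloning region. The sites for the M13 forward and reverse primers listed for sequencing presumably flank the insert.

The payload is a synthetic "dummy 2-6" element, which the depositor describes as a level II/level IV dummy. The annotation software did not recognise any feature in the insert itself, which fits a non-coding synthetic placeholder, and the record gives no details of its composition, its flanking restriction sites or its overhangs. In hierarchical modular cloning systems of this kind, dummy modules typically act as spacers that bridge unused positions. This allows a higher-level assembly to close even when fewer transcription units are included than the design has slots for. The name suggests that this dummy spans positions 2 through 6, but that reading is an inference from the nomenclature and is not stated in the record. The plasmid has no plant expression cassette, plant selection marker or T-DNA elements of its own. It therefore serves purely as a donor part for building larger multigene constructs.
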