Addgene plasmid #54378: LII dy 2-6
Depositing lab: Martin Parniske. Depositing organization: Ludwig-Maximilians-Universitaet Muenchen (LMU). Publication: A modular plasmid assembly kit for multigene expression, gene silencing and silencing rescue in plants. Binder A, Lambert J, Morbitzer R, Popp C, Ott T, Lahaye T, Parniske M. PLoS One. 2014 Feb 13;9(2):e88218. doi: 10.1371/journal.pone.0088218. eCollection 2014. PubMed 24551083.
Backbone
  Vector backbone: pAMP (Genart)
  Backbone manufacturer: Geneart
  Vector type: cloning vector
Growth in bacteria
  Bacterial resistance: Ampicillin, 100 μg/mL
  Growth temperature: 37°C
  Growth strain: DH5alpha
  Copy number: High Copy
Gene/Insert
  Gene/Insert name: dummy 2-6
  Species: Synthetic
  Cloning method: Unknown
  Sequencing primers: 5′ M13-F20; 3′ M13Rev
Terms and licenses: Academic/Nonprofit Terms; Industry Terms: Not Available to Industry
Depositor comments: LII/LIV dummy
How to cite: LII dy 2-6 was a gift from Martin Parniske (Addgene plasmid # 54378 ; http://n2t.net/addgene:54378 ; RRID:Addgene_54378)
