>Addgene plasmid #54378 | LII dy 2-6 | addgene partial sequence | sequence record 87729 | M13pUC-Fwd 5'-CCCAGTCACGACGTTGTAAAACG-3'
CTATAGGGCGAATTGGCGGAAGGCCGTCAAGGCCACGTGTCTTGTCCAGGCGCGCCATGAGCTCTAAAGC
TTCGCTCGAGCTGAAGACAAGGGCTAGATAATTAGGCTAAACTATCCTTAAGGTCTGTTGTCTTCCCTCG
AATTCCCAAGCTTATCTCGACCCGGGGTAGCGGCCGCTTGGATCCCAGAATTCTAGGTACCTCTTAATTA
ATGGAGCACAAGACTGGCCTCATGGGCCTTCCGCTCACAATTGGCGGAAGGCCGTCAAGGCCACGTGTCT
TGTCCAGGCGCGCCATGAGCTCTAAAGCTTCGCTCGAGCTGAAGACAAGGGCTAGATAATTAGGCTAAAC
TATCCTTAAGGTCTGTTGTCTTCCCTCGAATTCCCAAGCTTATCTCGACCCGGGGTAGCGGCCGCTTGGA
TCCCAGAATTCTAGGTACCTCTTAATTAATGGAGCACAAGACTGGCCTCATGGGCCTTCCGCTCACTGCC
CGCTTTCCAGTCGGGAAACCTGTCGTGCCAGCTGCATTAACATGGTCATAGCTGTTTCCTTGCGTATTGG
GCGCTCTCCGCTTCCTCGCTCACTGACTCGCTGCGCTCGGTCGTTCGGGTAAAGCCTGGGGTGCCTAATG
AGCAAAAGGCCAGCAAAAGGCCAGGAACCGTAAAAAGGCCGCGTTGCTGGCGTTTTTCCATAGGCTCCGC
CCCCCTGACGAGCATCACAAAAATCGACGCTCAAGTCAGAGGTGGCGAAACCCGACAGGACTATAAAGAT
ACCAGGCGTTTCCCCCTGGAAGCTCCCTCGTGCGCTCTCCTGTTCCGACCCTGCCGCTTACCGGATACCT
GTCCGCCTTTCTCCCTTCGGGAAGCGTG
